Addgene plasmid #69188: LD220
Purpose: Integration of 2GFP tag at Atg20 C terminus, use auxotrophic marker URA3(Candida albicans)
Depositing lab: Zhiping Xie. Depositing organization: Shanghai Jiao Tong University. Publication: A fluorescent tool set for yeast Atg proteins. Li D, Song JZ, Shan MH, Li SP, Liu W, Li H, Zhu J, Wang Y, Lin J, Xie Z. Autophagy. 2015;11(6):954-60. doi: 10.1080/15548627.2015.1040971. PubMed 25998947.
Backbone
  Vector backbone: Bluescript II SK+
  Vector type: Yeast Expression
Growth in bacteria
  Bacterial resistance: Ampicillin, 100 μg/mL
  Growth temperature: 37°C
  Growth strain: DH5alpha
  Copy number: High Copy
Gene/Insert
  Gene/Insert name: Atg20-2EGFP
  Species: S. cerevisiae (budding yeast)
  Insert size (bp): 4700
  Tag / fusion protein: 2xEGFP (C terminal on insert)
  Cloning method: Restriction Enzyme; 5′ cloning site SacII (not destroyed); 3′ cloning site XhoI (not destroyed)
  Sequencing primers: 5′ T7; 3′ SP6
Terms and licenses: Academic/Nonprofit Terms; Industry Terms: Not Available to Industry
How to cite: LD220 was a gift from Zhiping Xie (Addgene plasmid # 69188 ; http://n2t.net/addgene:69188 ; RRID:Addgene_69188)
