[The description below was written by a language model from this plasmid's Addgene catalogue record and pLannotate feature annotations shown in this document.]
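Description:
LD220 is a yeast integration plasmid built on the Bluescript II SK+ backbone, designed to tag the Saccharomyces cerevisiae autophagy protein Atg20 at its C terminus with two tandem copies of GFP. In E. coli it is maintained as a high-copy plasmid through the ColE1/pUC-type origin and selected with ampicillin via the β-lactamase gene. The backbone also carries the f1 origin, the lacZα/lac promoter region, and flanking T7 and T3 promoters. No yeast replication origin is annotated, consistent with a construct meant to integrate into the genome rather than replicate episomally.

The insert, recorded as about 4.7 kb and cloned between SacII and XhoI, begins with a fragment of the ATG20 coding sequence. This is followed in the same orientation by two GFP coding sequences (annotated as the S65T variant, listed in the catalogue as 2xEGFP) and the ADH1 transcription terminator. No yeast promoter is annotated upstream of the ATG20 fragment, so expression of the fusion presumably depends on the native ATG20 promoter after integration, although the record does not state this. Downstream lies a URA3 marker cassette driven by the Ashbya gossypii TEF promoter and terminator. The catalogue specifies that the URA3 is from Candida albicans, whereas the automated annotation matched it to the S. cerevisiae homologue. A fragment of another yeast open reading frame (YD114) follows the marker in reverse orientation. It may serve as a downstream homology arm flanking the tag and marker, though the record does not say so. The plasmid belongs to a fluorescent tool set for yeast Atg proteins and is used to visualise Atg20, a sorting nexin needed for the Cvt pathway, pexophagy and mitophagy.
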