Features (pLannotate 1.2.2; 20 found; start..end, strand, type, name):
     30..458     -  rep_origin     f1 ori (sequence partly withheld): f1 bacteriophage origin of replication; arrow indicates direction of (+) strand synthesis
    463..618     -  CDS            lacZα (fragment): LacZα fragment of β-galactosidase; lacZ fragment
    626..644     +  promoter       T7 promoter: promoter for bacteriophage T7 RNA polymerase
    657..1886    +  CDS            ATG20 (fragment): ATG20_YEAST - Also known as CVT20, SNX42. Experimental evidence at protein level: Swiss-Prot protein existence level 1. Required for cytoplasm to vacuole transport (Cvt), pexophagy and mitophagy. Also involved in endoplasmic reticulum-specific autophagic process and is essential for the survival of cells subjected to severe ER stress. Functions in protein retrieval from the endocytic pathway. Required for proper sorting of the v-SNARE protein SNC1. From Saccharomyces cerevisiae (strain ATCC 204508 / S288c) (Baker's yeast).
   1938..2651    +  CDS            GFP (S65T): GFP (S65T) is a basic (constitutively fluorescent) green fluorescent protein published in 1995, derived from Aequorea victoria.
   2688..3401    +  CDS            GFP (S65T): GFP (S65T) is a basic (constitutively fluorescent) green fluorescent protein published in 1995, derived from Aequorea victoria.
   3425..3612    +  terminator     ADH1 terminator: S. cerevisiae ADH1; transcription terminator for the S. cerevisiae alcohol dehydrogenase 1 (ADH1) gene
   3687..4030    +  promoter       TEF promoter: Ashbya gossypii TEF promoter
   4049..4837    +  CDS            URA3: PYRF_YEAST - Experimental evidence at protein level: Swiss-Prot protein existence level 1. From Saccharomyces cerevisiae (strain ATCC 204508 / S288c) (Baker's yeast).
   4849..5046    +  terminator     TEF terminator: Ashbya gossypii TEF terminator
   5241..5663    -  CDS            YD114_YEAST (fragment): Protein inferred from homology: Swiss-Prot protein existence level 3. From Saccharomyces cerevisiae (strain ATCC 204508 / S288c) (Baker's yeast).
   5663..5683    +  misc_feature   MCS (fragment): pBluescript multiple cloning site
   5696..5714    -  promoter       T3 promoter: promoter for bacteriophage T3 RNA polymerase
   5759..5775    -  protein_bind   lac operator: The lac repressor binds to the lac operator to inhibit transcription in E. coli. This inhibition can be relieved by adding lactose or isopropyl-β-D-thiogalactopyranoside (IPTG). lac repressor encoded by lacI
   5783..5813    -  promoter       lac promoter: promoter for the E. coli lac operon
   5828..5849    -  protein_bind   CAP binding site: CAP binding activates transcription in the presence of cAMP. E. coli catabolite activator protein
   5862..5954    -  CDS            lacI (fragment): lac repressor; lacI; The lac repressor binds to the lac operator to inhibit transcription in E. coli. This inhibition can be relieved by adding lactose or isopropyl-β-D-thiogalactopyranoside (IPTG).
   6137..6725    -  rep_origin     ori: high-copy-number ColE1/pMB1/pBR322/pUC origin of replication
   6896..7756    -  CDS            AmpR: β-lactamase; bla; confers resistance to ampicillin, carbenicillin, and related antibiotics
   7757..7861    -  promoter       AmpR promoter: bla
>Addgene plasmid #69188 | LD220 | depositor full sequence | sequence record 128295 | LD220 sequence 7884 bps
CTAAATTGTAAGCGTTAATATTTTGTTAAAATTCGCGTTAAATTTTTGTTAAATCAGCTCATTTTTTAAC
CAATAGGCCGAAATCGGCAAAATCCCTTATAAATCAAAAGAATAGACCGAGATAGGGT
[37 nt withheld, positions 129-165]
AAAGAACGTGGACTCCAACGTCAAAGG
[49 nt withheld, positions 193-241]
T
[91 nt withheld, positions 243-333]
G
[124 nt withheld, positions 335-458]
CCCATTCGCCATTCAGGCTGCGCAACTGTTGGGAAGGGCGATCGGTGCGGGCCTCTTCGCTATTACGCCA
GCTGGCGAAAGGGGGATGTGCTGCAAGGCGATTAAGTTGGGTAACGCCAGGGTTTTCCCAGTCACGACGT
TGTAAAACGACGGCCAGTGAGCGCGCGTAATACGACTCACTATAGGGCGAATTGGAGCTCCACCGCGGAG
TATTTGCTGCCCTCAGAAGGTTCTGGTTCAGTAGATCTATCATTGTCTGTGATACATGCGTCGGTCAATA
ATAGTGATGAAAAGTTAATACGGCATAGGATAAGAATGCTCACTGAGTTCTTGAACAAACTTTTGACGAA
CGAAGAAATCACAAAAACATCTATAATTACCGATTTTTTGGATCCTAATAACCATAATTGGCATGAATTT
GTTAACAGTTCGTCCACTTTTTCATCTTTACCGAAGAGCATCCTCCAGTGTAATCCACTAGATCCCACTA
ACACCACTAGAATTCATGCCATGTTACCAATACCGGGCTCCTCGTCACAGTTATTGTTGAATAAGGAGTC
CAACGACAAAAAAATGGATAAGGAAAGAAGTAAGTCGTTTACTAATATTGAACAGGATTACAAGCAATAT
GAGAACTTGTTAGATAACGGGATTTATAAGTATAATAGACGAACCACGAAGACTTATCACGATTTGAAAT
CGGATTACAATGAAATCGGTGAGGTATTTGCACAGTTTGCCCATGAACAGGCTCAAGTTGGGGAATTGGC
CGAACAGCTTTCTTACTTAAGCAATGCCTTTTCGGGGTCCTCGATTTCTTTAGAAAAATTAGTTGGAAGA
CTATACTACAATATAAATGAGCCTTTAAATGAATCTGTTCATATGGCAACTTCTGCAAGAGAATTGATCA
AATACAGAAAATTGAAATACCTGCAAAATGAAATGATTAAAAAGTCTCTGAATTCCAAAAGAGCACAGTT
GGAGAAGCTGGAAGCGCAAAACAATGAATATAAGGATGTTGACAAAATAATTGACAACGAAATGTCTAAA
AGTCATACTATTAATCTGGAACGCCCTAATAATAATACAGGTAGCGGTGGGAAATCATATGGTGGCAAAC
TATTCAATGGATTTAACAAATTGGCATCAATGGTAAAAGATTCTGTGAAGTATCAAGAAACAGATCCGCA
TACCGCAAGTATCAATTTGAAGAAAGAAATTGAACAACTGTCTGAATCATTGGAAGTTACTGAGAATGAT
TTGGAGGTCATTTCAAAAGTCATCAAAAATGACCAGCTACCTAAATTTTCTAAAGAAAGGGAAGTAGATT
TATCAGAAATTTTAAAGCATTATTCCAGATATATGAGAAATTATGCCCGTCAAAATTTAGAAATTTGGAA
AGAAGTCAAAAGACATCAAGATTTTGCAGCTTCGTACGCTGCAGGTCGACGGATCGGTGACGGTGCTGGT
TTAATTAACATGTCTAAAGGTGAAGAATTATTCACTGGTGTTGTCCCAATTTTGGTTGAATTAGATGGTG
ATGTTAATGGTCACAAATTTTCTGTCTCCGGTGAAGGTGAAGGTGATGCTACTTACGGTAAATTGACCTT
AAAATTTATTTGTACTACTGGTAAATTGCCAGTTCCATGGCCAACCTTAGTCACTACTTTAACTTATGGT
GTTCAATGTTTTTCTAGATACCCAGATCATATGAAACAACATGACTTTTTCAAGTCTGCCATGCCAGAAG
GTTATGTTCAAGAAAGAACTATTTTTTTCAAAGATGACGGTAACTACAAGACCAGAGCTGAAGTCAAGTT
TGAAGGTGATACCTTAGTTAATAGAATCGAATTAAAAGGTATTGATTTTAAAGAAGATGGTAACATTTTA
GGTCACAAATTGGAATACAACTATAACTCTCACAATGTTTACATCATGGCTGACAAACAAAAGAATGGTA
TCAAAGTTAACTTCAAAATTAGACACAACATTGAAGATGGTTCTGTTCAATTAGCTGACCATTATCAACA
AAATACTCCAATTGGTGATGGTCCAGTCTTGTTACCAGACAACCATTACTTATCCACTCAATCTGCCTTA
TCCAAAGATCCAAACGAAAAGAGAGACCACATGGTCTTGTTAGAATTTGTTACTGCTGCTGGTATTACCC
ATGGTATTGATGAATTGTACAAAATTCCAGTTCCAACGCGTGATCTAGAGAAGCCATTCATGTCTAAAGG
TGAAGAATTATTCACTGGTGTTGTCCCAATTTTGGTTGAATTAGATGGTGATGTTAATGGTCACAAATTT
TCTGTCTCCGGTGAAGGTGAAGGTGATGCTACTTACGGTAAATTGACCTTAAAATTTATTTGTACTACTG
GTAAATTGCCAGTTCCATGGCCAACCTTAGTCACTACTTTAACTTATGGTGTTCAATGTTTTTCTAGATA
CCCAGATCATATGAAACAACATGACTTTTTCAAGTCTGCCATGCCAGAAGGTTATGTTCAAGAAAGAACT
ATTTTTTTCAAAGATGACGGTAACTACAAGACCAGAGCTGAAGTCAAGTTTGAAGGTGATACCTTAGTTA
ATAGAATCGAATTAAAAGGTATTGATTTTAAAGAAGATGGTAACATTTTAGGTCACAAATTGGAATACAA
CTATAACTCTCACAATGTTTACATCATGGCTGACAAACAAAAGAATGGTATCAAAGTTAACTTCAAAATT
AGACACAACATTGAAGATGGTTCTGTTCAATTAGCTGACCATTATCAACAAAATACTCCAATTGGTGATG
GTCCAGTCTTGTTACCAGACAACCATTACTTATCCACTCAATCTGCCTTATCCAAAGATCCAAACGAAAA
GAGAGACCACATGGTCTTGTTAGAATTTGTTACTGCTGCTGGTATTACCCATGGTATGGATGAATTATAT
AAATAAGGCGCGCCACTTCTAAATAAGCGAATTTCTTATGATTTATGATTTTTATTATTAAATTAGTTAT
AAAAAAAATAAGTGTATACAAATTTTAAAGTGACTCTTAGGTTTTAAAACGAAAATTCTTATTCTTGAGT
AACTCTTTCCTGTAGGTCAGGTTGCTTTCTCAGGTATAGTATGAGGTCGCTCTTATTGACCACACCTCTA
CCGGCAGATCCGCTAGGGATAACAGGGTAATATAGATCTGTTTAGCTTGCCTCGTCCCCGCCGGGTCACC
CGGCCAGCGACATGGAGGCCCAGAATACCCTCCTTGACAGTCTTGACGTGCGCAGCTCAGGGGCATGATG
TGACTGTCGCCCGTACATTTAGCCCATACATCCCCATGTATAATCATTTGCATCCATACATTTTGATGGC
CGCACGGCGCGAAGCAAAAATTACGGCTCCTCGCTGCAGACCTGCGAGCAGGGAAACGCTCCCCTCACAG
ACGCGTTGAATTGTCCCCACGCCGCGCCCCTGTAGAGAAATATAAAAGGTTAGGATTTGCCACTGAGGTT
CTTCTTTCATATACTTCCTTTTAAAATCTTGCTAGGATACAGTTCTCACATCACATCCGAACATAAACAA
CCATGACAGTCAACACTAAGACCTATAGTGAGAGAGCAGAAACTCATGCCTCACCAGTAGCACAGCGATT
ATTTCGATTAATGGAACTGAAGAAAACCAATTTATGTGCATCAATTGACGTTGATACCACTAAGGAATTC
CTTGAATTAATTGATAAATTAGGTCCTTATGTATGCTTAATCAAGACTCATATTGATATAATCAATGATT
TTTCCTATGAATCCACTATTGAACCATTATTAGAACTTTCACGTAAACATCAATTTATGATTTTTGAAGA
TAGAAAATTTGCTGATATTGGTAATACCGTAAAGAAACAATATATTGGTGGAGTTTATAAAATTAGTAGT
TGGGCAGATATTACCAATGCTCATGGTGTCACTGGGAATGGAGTGGTTGAAGGATTAAAACAGGGAGCTA
AAGAAACCACCACCAACCAAGAGCCAAGAGGGTTATTGATGTTAGCTGAATTATCATCAGTGGGATCATT
AGCATATGGAGAATATTCTCAAAAAACTGTTGAAATTGCTAAATCCGATAAGGAATTTGTTATTGGATTT
ATTGCCCAACGTGATATGGGTGGCCAAGAAGAAGGATTTGATTGGCTTATTATGACACCTGGAGTTGGAT
TAGATGATAAAGGTGATGGATTAGGACAACAATATAGAACTGTTGATGAAGTTGTTAGCACTGGAACTGA
TATTATCATTGTTGGTAGAGGATTGTTTGGTAAAGGAAGAGATCCAGATATTGAAGGTAAAAGGTATAGA
AATGCTGGTTGGAATGCTTATTTGAAAAAGACTGGCCAATTATAATCAGTACTGACAATAAAAAGATTCT
TGTTTTCAAGAACTTGTCATTTGTATAGTTTTTTTATATTGTAGTTGTTCTATTTTAATCAAATGTTAGC
GTGATTTATATTTTTTTTCGCCTCGACATCATCTGCCCAGATGCGAAGTTAAGTGCGCAGAAAGTAATAT
CATGCGTCAATCGTATGTGAATGCTGGTCGCTATACTGCTGTCGATTCGATACTAACGCCGCCATCCAGT
GTCGAAAACGAGCTCGAATTCATCGATGATATCAGATCCACTAGTGGCCTATGCTAGTATTATGAGCATT
TTTTTTTAGCGTTATAGCATACTTGATATATATATATATAAACAACGTGAAGATCAAATAACGTCAAATG
TATTAAATAGACTAAAATATTATGCACTTCTCTTCGGATTTATTGCTCGCGGGCTGGTTGACGTTACATG
GTCCATTCCACTGAAATGTTTTAAGAGATGCCTATATGGCCAACTCAAAGTTTTGAAAAAGGGAACTAGG
TTCACATAATATGGGGCATTTAGTGTTTGCAGATGATTATGCTCCATCGCAGAGATTATCGCTAGTGCCA
GTTGGGAAGGTATGATGTCAGGAGCCAATAACTTAGATGGTGTAGGGACATCAATAAACATATTAGTTTT
GATTTTTCCCGGGCACACCAGTAGTGTTTTTATTCCAGTTTTATTACATTCCGTGGACAAACTTCTGAAA
TGCCTGCTCATACACTTGTGAAAACCAATCATTGCTCCTTTTGATGCACCATACGATGTCAGCCTTGCAG
GAGTCAGTTCTCCGAGGACTGAAGCTCGAGGGGGGGCCCGGTACCCAGCTTTTGTTCCCTTTAGTGAGGG
TTAATTGCGCGCTTGGCGTAATCATGGTCATAGCTGTTTCCTGTGTGAAATTGTTATCCGCTCACAATTC
CACACAACATACGAGCCGGAAGCATAAAGTGTAAAGCCTGGGGTGCCTAATGAGTGAGCTAACTCACATT
AATTGCGTTGCGCTCACTGCCCGCTTTCCAGTCGGGAAACCTGTCGTGCCAGCTGCATTAATGAATCGGC
CAACGCGCGGGGAGAGGCGGTTTGCGTATTGGGCGCTCTTCCGCTTCCTCGCTCACTGACTCGCTGCGCT
CGGTCGTTCGGCTGCGGCGAGCGGTATCAGCTCACTCAAAGGCGGTAATACGGTTATCCACAGAATCAGG
GGATAACGCAGGAAAGAACATGTGAGCAAAAGGCCAGCAAAAGGCCAGGAACCGTAAAAAGGCCGCGTTG
CTGGCGTTTTTCCATAGGCTCCGCCCCCCTGACGAGCATCACAAAAATCGACGCTCAAGTCAGAGGTGGC
GAAACCCGACAGGACTATAAAGATACCAGGCGTTTCCCCCTGGAAGCTCCCTCGTGCGCTCTCCTGTTCC
GACCCTGCCGCTTACCGGATACCTGTCCGCCTTTCTCCCTTCGGGAAGCGTGGCGCTTTCTCATAGCTCA
CGCTGTAGGTATCTCAGTTCGGTGTAGGTCGTTCGCTCCAAGCTGGGCTGTGTGCACGAACCCCCCGTTC
AGCCCGACCGCTGCGCCTTATCCGGTAACTATCGTCTTGAGTCCAACCCGGTAAGACACGACTTATCGCC
ACTGGCAGCAGCCACTGGTAACAGGATTAGCAGAGCGAGGTATGTAGGCGGTGCTACAGAGTTCTTGAAG
TGGTGGCCTAACTACGGCTACACTAGAAGGACAGTATTTGGTATCTGCGCTCTGCTGAAGCCAGTTACCT
TCGGAAAAAGAGTTGGTAGCTCTTGATCCGGCAAACAAACCACCGCTGGTAGCGGTGGTTTTTTTGTTTG
CAAGCAGCAGATTACGCGCAGAAAAAAAGGATCTCAAGAAGATCCTTTGATCTTTTCTACGGGGTCTGAC
GCTCAGTGGAACGAAAACTCACGTTAAGGGATTTTGGTCATGAGATTATCAAAAAGGATCTTCACCTAGA
TCCTTTTAAATTAAAAATGAAGTTTTAAATCAATCTAAAGTATATATGAGTAAACTTGGTCTGACAGTTA
CCAATGCTTAATCAGTGAGGCACCTATCTCAGCGATCTGTCTATTTCGTTCATCCATAGTTGCCTGACTC
CCCGTCGTGTAGATAACTACGATACGGGAGGGCTTACCATCTGGCCCCAGTGCTGCAATGATACCGCGAG
ACCCACGCTCACCGGCTCCAGATTTATCAGCAATAAACCAGCCAGCCGGAAGGGCCGAGCGCAGAAGTGG
TCCTGCAACTTTATCCGCCTCCATCCAGTCTATTAATTGTTGCCGGGAAGCTAGAGTAAGTAGTTCGCCA
GTTAATAGTTTGCGCAACGTTGTTGCCATTGCTACAGGCATCGTGGTGTCACGCTCGTCGTTTGGTATGG
CTTCATTCAGCTCCGGTTCCCAACGATCAAGGCGAGTTACATGATCCCCCATGTTGTGCAAAAAAGCGGT
TAGCTCCTTCGGTCCTCCGATCGTTGTCAGAAGTAAGTTGGCCGCAGTGTTATCACTCATGGTTATGGCA
GCACTGCATAATTCTCTTACTGTCATGCCATCCGTAAGATGCTTTTCTGTGACTGGTGAGTACTCAACCA
AGTCATTCTGAGAATAGTGTATGCGGCGACCGAGTTGCTCTTGCCCGGCGTCAATACGGGATAATACCGC
GCCACATAGCAGAACTTTAAAAGTGCTCATCATTGGAAAACGTTCTTCGGGGCGAAAACTCTCAAGGATC
TTACCGCTGTTGAGATCCAGTTCGATGTAACCCACTCGTGCACCCAACTGATCTTCAGCATCTTTTACTT
TCACCAGCGTTTCTGGGTGAGCAAAAACAGGAAGGCAAAATGCCGCAAAAAAGGGAATAAGGGCGACACG
GAAATGTTGAATACTCATACTCTTCCTTTTTCAATATTATTGAAGCATTTATCAGGGTTATTGTCTCATG
AGCGGATACATATTTGAATGTATTTAGAAAAATAAACAAATAGGGGTTCCGCGCACATTTCCCCGAAAAG
TGCCAC
