>Addgene plasmid #69188 | LD220 | addgene partial sequence | sequence record 124508 | T7 5'-TAATACGACTCACTATAGGG-3'
CCGCGGAGTATTTGCTGCCCTCAGAAGGTTCTGGTTCAGTAGATCTATCATTGTCTGTGATACATGCGTC
GGTCAATAATAGTGATGAAAAGTTAATACGGCATAGGATAAGAATGCTCACTGAGTTCTTGAACAAACTT
TTGACGAACGAAGAAATCACAAAAACATCTATAATTACCGATTTTTTGGATCCTAATAACCATAATTGGC
ATGAATTTGTTAACAGTTCGTCCACTTTTTCATCTTTACCGAAGAGCATCCTCCAGTGTAATCCACTAGA
TCCCACTAACACCACTAGAATTCATGCCATGTTACCAATACCGGGCTCCTCGTCACAGTTATTGTTGAAT
AAGGAGTCCAACGACAAAAAAATGGATAAGGAAAGAAGTAAGTCGTTTACTAATATTGAACAGGATTACA
AGCAATATGAGAACTTGTTAGATAACGGGATTTATAAGTATAATAGACGAACCACGAAGACTTATCACGA
TTTGAAATCGGATTACAATGAAATCGGTGAGGTATTTGCACAGTTTGCCCATGAACAGGCTCAAGTTGGG
GAATTGGCCGAACAGCTTTCTTACTTAAGCAATGCCTTTTCGGGGTCCTCGATTTCTTTAGAAAAATTAG
TTGGAAGACTATACTACAATATAAATGAGCCTTTAAATGAATCTGTTCATATGGCAACTTCTGCAAGAGA
ATTGATCAAATACAGAAAATTGAAATACCTGCAAAATGAAATGATTAAAAAGTCTCTGAATTCCAAAAGA
GCACAGTTGGAGAAGCTGGAAGCGCAAAACAATGAATATAAGGATGTTGACAAAATAATTGACAACGAAA
TGTCTAAAAGTCATACTATTAATCTGGAACGCCCTAATAATAATACAGGTAGCGGTGGGAAATCATATGG
TGGCAAACTATTCAATGGATTTAACAAATTGGCATCAATGGTAAAAGATTCTGTGAAGTATCAAGAAACA
GATCCGCATACCGCAAGTATCAATTTGAAGAAAGAAATTGAACAACTGTCTGAATCATTGGAAGTTACTG
AGAATGATTTGGAGGTCATTTCAAAAGTCATCAAAAATGACCAGCTACCTAAATTTTCTAAAGAAAGGGA
AGTAGATTTATCAGAAATTTTAAAGCATTATTCCAGATATATGAGAAATTATGCCCG
