>Addgene plasmid #69188 | LD220 | addgene partial sequence | sequence record 126219 | pHybLex_rev 5'-GAGTCACTTTAAAATTTGTATACAC-3'
CTAATTTAATAATAAAAATCATAAATCATAAGAAATTCGCTTATTTAGAAGTGGCGCGCCTTATTTATAT
AATTCATCCATACCATGGGTAATACCAGCAGCAGTAACAAATTCTAACAAGACCATGTGGTCTCTCTTTT
CGTTTGGATCTTTGGATAAGGCAGATTGAGTGGATAAGTAATGGTTGTCTGGTAACAAGACTGGACCATC
ACCAATTGGAGTATTTTGTTGATAATGGTCAGCTAATTGAACAGAACCATCTTCAATGTTGTGTCTAATT
TTGAAGTTAACTTTGATACCATTCTTTTGTTTGTCAGCCATGATGTAAACATTGTGAGAGTTATAGTTGT
ATTCCAATTTGTGACCTAAAATGTTACCATCTTCTTTAAAATCAATACCTTTTAATTCGATTCTATTAAC
TAAGGTATCACCTTCAAACTTGACTTCAGCTCTGGTCTTGTAGTTACCGTCATCTTTGAAAAAAATAGTT
CTTTCTTGAACATAACCTTCTGGCATGGCAGACTTGAAAAAGTCATGTTGTTTCATATGATCTGGGTATC
TAGAAAAACATTGAACACCATAAGTTAAAGTAGTGACTAAGGTTGGCCATGGAACTGGCAATTTACCAGT
AGTACAAATAAATTTTAAGGTCAATTTACCGTAAGTAGCATCACCTTCACCTTCACCGGAGACAGAAAAT
TTGTGACCATTAACATCACCATCTAATTCAACCAAAATTGGGACAACACCAGTGAATAATTCTTCACCTT
TAGACATGAATGGCTTCTCTAGATCACGCGTTGGAACTGGAATTTTGTACAATTCATCAATACCATGGGT
AATACCAGCAGCAGTA
